Addgene plasmid #161102: pDONR221-SLC17A5_STOP
Purpose: Gateway entry clone with codon-optimized ORF sequence for subcloning into custom expression vectors. Contains a STOP codon at the end of the codon-optimized ORF sequence.
Depositing lab: RESOLUTE Consortium & Giulio Superti-Furga. Depositing organization: CeMM Research Center for Molecular Medicine. Publication: The RESOLUTE consortium: unlocking SLC transporters for drug discovery. Superti-Furga G, Lackner D, Wiedmer T, Ingles-Prieto A, Barbosa B, Girardi E, Goldmann U, Gurtl B, Klavins K, Klimek C, Lindinger S, Lineiro-Retes E, Muller AC, Onstein S, Redinger G, Reil D, Sedlyarov V, Wolf G, Crawford M, Everley R, ... Steppan CM. Nat Rev Drug Discov. 2020 Jul;19(7):429-430. doi: 10.1038/d41573-020-00056-6. PubMed 32265506.
Backbone
  Vector backbone: pDONR221
  Backbone manufacturer: ThermoFisher Scientific
  Backbone size w/o insert (bp): 2550
  Vector type: Mammalian Expression
Growth in bacteria
  Bacterial resistance: Kanamycin, 50 μg/mL
  Growth temperature: 37°C
  Growth strain: NEB Stable
  Copy number: High Copy
Gene/Insert
  Gene/Insert name: SLC17A5 (alt name: AST, SD, ISSD, NSD, SIALIN, SLD, SIASD)
  Species: H. sapiens (human)
  Insert size (bp): 1488
  Entrez Gene: SLC17A5 (a.k.a. AST, ISSD, NSD, SD, SIALIN, SIASD, SLD)
  Cloning method: Gateway Cloning
  Sequencing primers: 5′ M13-fwd; 3′ M13-rev
Terms and licenses: Academic/Nonprofit Terms; Industry Terms
Depositor comments: This plasmid contains a STOP codon at the end of the codon-optimized ORF. For the version of this plasmid that does not contain a STOP codon, please see Addgene plasmid 131936 For more information on the full Resolute plasmid collection, please see www.addgene.org/depositor-collections/re-solute/. Please provide your feedback on this plasmid to the RESOLUTE consortium by filling out their RESOLUTE repository feedback form: https://forms.office.com/Pages/ResponsePage.aspx?id=0e05yklzmkS7rjFGQL4N7z4feCLQvEJAmVcOCM_u885UN1JJRko0Ukg4TVQwNTZLOUxPQVJWT1NHUCQlQCN0PWcu
How to cite: pDONR221-SLC17A5_STOP was a gift from RESOLUTE Consortium & Giulio Superti-Furga (Addgene plasmid # 161102 ; http://n2t.net/addgene:161102 ; RRID:Addgene_161102)
