[The description below was written by a language model from this plasmid's Addgene catalogue record and pLannotate feature annotations shown in this document.]
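Description:
pDONR221-SLC17A5_STOP is a Gateway entry clone built on the pDONR221 backbone, carrying a codon-optimized open reading frame for human SLC17A5 (sialin). It is a small plasmid of about 4 kb, maintained in E. coli at high copy through a ColE1/pUC-type origin and selected with kanamycin via an aminoglycoside phosphotransferase gene. Although the catalogue lists the vector type as mammalian expression, the annotated features show no eukaryotic promoter or polyadenylation signal. The plasmid is therefore a shuttle for the ORF rather than an expression vector in its own right.

The roughly 1.5 kb SLC17A5 coding sequence sits between attL1 and attL2, the recombination sites used in the Gateway LR reaction. LR Clonase can thus transfer the ORF directionally into any attR-containing destination vector, which supplies the promoter, tags and selection suited to the intended host. This version ends in a stop codon, so it suits native or N-terminally tagged expression but not C-terminal fusions. The depositor notes that a companion clone without the stop codon exists for that purpose. Other backbone elements include rrnB T1 and T2 terminators upstream of the cassette, which insulate it from read-through transcription, a T7 promoter next to attL2, and short residual lacI and lacZα fragments with no evident function. M13 forward and reverse primer sites flank the insert for sequence verification.

SLC17A5 encodes a lysosomal transporter that exports free sialic acid and glucuronic acid. It is also annotated as mediating vesicular aspartate and glutamate uptake and nitrate/proton cotransport. The clone belongs to a consortium collection of solute carrier ORFs made to support the study of SLC transporters and drug discovery.
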