Features (pLannotate 1.2.2; 10 found; start..end, strand, type, name):
      1..100     +  protein_bind   attL1: mutant version of attL; recombination site for the Gateway® LR reaction LR Clonase™
    106..1590    +  CDS            SLC17A5: S17A5_HUMAN - Experimental evidence at protein level: Swiss-Prot protein existence level 1. Transports glucuronic acid and free sialic acid out of the lysosome after it is cleaved from sialoglycoconjugates undergoing degradation, this is required for normal CNS myelination. Mediates aspartate and glutamate membrane potential-dependent uptake into synaptic vesicles and synaptic-like microvesicles. Also functions as an electrogenic 2NO(3)(-)/H(+) cotransporter in the plasma membrane of salivary gland acinar cells, mediating the physiological nitrate efflux, 25% of the circulating nitrate ions is
   1595..1694    -  protein_bind   attL2: mutant version of attL; recombination site for the Gateway® LR reaction LR Clonase™
   1712..1730    -  promoter       T7 promoter: promoter for bacteriophage T7 RNA polymerase
   1864..2673    +  CDS            KanR: aminoglycoside phosphotransferase; aph(3')-Ia; confers resistance to kanamycin in bacteria or G418 (Geneticin®) in eukaryotes
   2820..3408    +  rep_origin     ori: high-copy-number ColE1/pMB1/pBR322/pUC origin of replication
   3591..3683    +  CDS            lacI (fragment): lac repressor; lacI; The lac repressor binds to the lac operator to inhibit transcription in E. coli. This inhibition can be relieved by adding lactose or isopropyl-β-D-thiogalactopyranoside (IPTG).
   3738..3765    -  terminator     rrnB T2 terminator: transcription terminator T2 from the E. coli rrnB gene
   3897..3940    +  terminator     rrnB T1 terminator: Escherichia coli rrnB; transcription terminator T1 from the E. coli rrnB gene
   3987..4023    -  CDS            lacZα (fragment): LacZα fragment of β-galactosidase; lacZ fragment
>Addgene plasmid #161102 | pDONR221-SLC17A5_STOP | addgene full sequence | sequence record 365767 | Addgene NGS Result
CAAATAATGATTTTATTTTGACTGATAGTGACCTGTTCGTTGCAACACATTGATGAGCAATGCTTTTTTA
TAATGCCAACTTTGTACAAAAAAGCAGGCTCCACCATGAGGAGCCCCGTGCGCGACCTGGCAAGGAACGA
TGGCGAGGAGTCCACCGACAGAACACCACTGCTGCCAGGAGCACCTAGGGCAGAGGCAGCACCCGTGTGC
TGTAGCGCCAGATACAACCTGGCCATCCTGGCCTTCTTTGGCTTCTTTATCGTGTATGCCCTGAGGGTGA
ATCTGAGCGTGGCCCTGGTGGACATGGTGGATTCCAACACCACACTGGAGGACAATCGCACCTCTAAGGC
CTGCCCTGAGCACAGCGCCCCAATCAAGGTGCACCACAATCAGACAGGCAAGAAGTACCAGTGGGATGCC
GAGACCCAGGGCTGGATCCTGGGCTCTTTCTTTTACGGCTATATCATCACACAGATCCCAGGCGGCTATG
TGGCCTCCAAGATCGGCGGCAAGATGCTGCTGGGATTCGGAATCCTGGGAACCGCCGTGCTGACCCTGTT
TACACCAATCGCCGCCGACCTGGGCGTGGGCCCCCTGATCGTGCTGCGCGCCCTGGAGGGACTGGGAGAG
GGAGTGACATTCCCTGCCATGCACGCAATGTGGAGCTCCTGGGCACCACCTCTGGAGCGGAGCAAGCTGC
TGTCCATCTCTTACGCAGGAGCACAGCTGGGAACCGTGATCAGCCTGCCACTGTCCGGCATCATCTGTTA
CTATATGAACTGGACATACGTGTTTTATTTCTTTGGCACCATCGGCATCTTCTGGTTTCTGCTGTGGATC
TGGCTGGTGTCCGATACCCCCCAGAAGCACAAGCGCATCTCTCACTACGAGAAGGAGTATATCCTGTCTA
GCCTGCGGAACCAGCTGTCCTCTCAGAAGTCTGTGCCATGGGTGCCCATCCTGAAGAGCCTGCCTCTGTG
GGCAATCGTGGTGGCACACTTCTCCTACAATTGGACCTTTTATACACTGCTGACCCTGCTGCCTACCTAC
ATGAAGGAGATCCTGAGATTCAACGTGCAGGAGAATGGCTTTCTGAGCTCCCTGCCATATCTGGGCTCCT
GGCTGTGCATGATCCTGTCTGGCCAGGCCGCCGATAACCTGAGGGCCAAGTGGAACTTCAGCACCCTGTG
CGTGCGGAGAATCTTTTCTCTGATCGGCATGATCGGACCAGCCGTGTTCCTGGTGGCAGCAGGCTTTATC
GGCTGCGACTACAGCCTGGCCGTGGCCTTCCTGACCATCTCCACCACACTGGGCGGCTTCTGTTCTAGCG
GCTTTTCTATCAACCACCTGGATATCGCCCCAAGCTATGCCGGCATCCTGCTGGGCATCACCAATACATT
CGCCACAATCCCCGGCATGGTGGGCCCTGTGATCGCCAAGAGCCTGACACCCGACAACACCGTGGGCGAG
TGGCAGACAGTGTTTTACATCGCCGCCGCCATCAACGTGTTCGGCGCCATCTTCTTTACCCTGTTTGCCA
AGGGCGAGGTGCAGAACTGGGCCCTGAATGATCACCACGGCCACCGGCACTAAGACCCAGCTTTCTTGTA
CAAAGTTGGCATTATAAGAAAGCATTGCTTATCAATTTGTTGCAACGAACAGGTCACTATCAGTCAAAAT
AAAATCATTATTTGCCATCCAGCTGATATCCCCTATAGTGAGTCGTATTACATGGTCATAGCTGTTTCCT
GGCAGCTCTGGCCCGTGTCTCAAAATCTCTGATGTTACATTGCACAAGATAAAAATATATCATCATGAAC
AATAAAACTGTCTGCTTACATAAACAGTAATACAAGGGGTGTTATGAGCCATATTCAACGGGAAACGTCG
AGGCCGCGATTAAATTCCAACATGGATGCTGATTTATATGGGTATAAATGGGCTCGCGATAATGTCGGGC
AATCAGGTGCGACAATCTATCGCTTGTATGGGAAGCCCGATGCGCCAGAGTTGTTTCTGAAACATGGCAA
AGGTAGCGTTGCCAATGATGTTACAGATGAGATGGTCAGACTAAACTGGCTGACGGAATTTATGCCTCTT
CCGACCATCAAGCATTTTATCCGTACTCCTGATGATGCATGGTTACTCACCACTGCGATCCCCGGAAAAA
CAGCATTCCAGGTATTAGAAGAATATCCTGATTCAGGTGAAAATATTGTTGATGCGCTGGCAGTGTTCCT
GCGCCGGTTGCATTCGATTCCTGTTTGTAATTGTCCTTTTAACAGCGATCGCGTATTTCGTCTCGCTCAG
GCGCAATCACGAATGAATAACGGTTTGGTTGATGCGAGTGATTTTGATGACGAGCGTAATGGCTGGCCTG
TTGAACAAGTCTGGAAAGAAATGCATAAACTTTTGCCATTCTCACCGGATTCAGTCGTCACTCATGGTGA
TTTCTCACTTGATAACCTTATTTTTGACGAGGGGAAATTAATAGGTTGTATTGATGTTGGACGAGTCGGA
ATCGCAGACCGATACCAGGATCTTGCCATCCTATGGAACTGCCTCGGTGAGTTTTCTCCTTCATTACAGA
AACGGCTTTTTCAAAAATATGGTATTGATAATCCTGATATGAATAAATTGCAGTTTCATTTGATGCTCGA
TGAGTTTTTCTAATCAGAATTGGTTAATTGGTTGTAACACTGGCAGAGCATTACGCTGACTTGACGGGAC
GGCGCAAGCTCATGACCAAAATCCCTTAACGTGAGTTACGCGTCGTTCCACTGAGCGTCAGACCCCGTAG
AAAAGATCAAAGGATCTTCTTGAGATCCTTTTTTTCTGCGCGTAATCTGCTGCTTGCAAACAAAAAAACC
ACCGCTACCAGCGGTGGTTTGTTTGCCGGATCAAGAGCTACCAACTCTTTTTCCGAAGGTAACTGGCTTC
AGCAGAGCGCAGATACCAAATACTGTTCTTCTAGTGTAGCCGTAGTTAGGCCACCACTTCAAGAACTCTG
TAGCACCGCCTACATACCTCGCTCTGCTAATCCTGTTACCAGTGGCTGCTGCCAGTGGCGATAAGTCGTG
TCTTACCGGGTTGGACTCAAGACGATAGTTACCGGATAAGGCGCAGCGGTCGGGCTGAACGGGGGGTTCG
TGCACACAGCCCAGCTTGGAGCGAACGACCTACACCGAACTGAGATACCTACAGCGTGAGCTATGAGAAA
GCGCCACGCTTCCCGAAGGGAGAAAGGCGGACAGGTATCCGGTAAGCGGCAGGGTCGGAACAGGAGAGCG
CACGAGGGAGCTTCCAGGGGGAAACGCCTGGTATCTTTATAGTCCTGTCGGGTTTCGCCACCTCTGACTT
GAGCGTCGATTTTTGTGATGCTCGTCAGGGGGGCGGAGCCTATGGAAAAACGCCAGCAACGCGGCCTTTT
TACGGTTCCTGGCCTTTTGCTGGCCTTTTGCTCACATGTTCTTTCCTGCGTTATCCCCTGATTCTGTGGA
TAACCGTATTACCGCCTTTGAGTGAGCTGATACCGCTCGCCGCAGCCGAACGACCGAGCGCAGCGAGTCA
GTGAGCGAGGAAGCGGAAGAGCGCCCAATACGCAAACCGCCTCTCCCCGCGCGTTGGCCGATTCATTAAT
GCAGCTGGCACGACAGGTTTCCCGACTGGAAAGCGGGCAGTGAGCGCAACGCAATTAATACGCGTACCGC
TAGCCAGGAAGAGTTTGTAGAAACGCAAAAAGGCCATCCGTCAGGATGGCCTTCTGCTTAGTTTGATGCC
TGGCAGTTTATGGCGGGCGTCCTGCCCGCCACCCTCCGGGCCGTTGCTTCACAACGTTCAAATCCGCTCC
CGGCGGATTTGTCCTACTCAGGAGAGCGTTCACCGACAAACAACAGATAAAACGAAAGGCCCAGTCTTCC
GACTGAGCCTTTCGTTTTATTTGATGCCTGGCAGTTCCCTACTCTCGCGTTAACGCTAGCATGGATGTTT
TCCCAGTCACGACGTTGTAAAACGACGGCCAGTCTTAAGCTCGGGCCC
