>Addgene plasmid #161102 | pDONR221-SLC17A5_STOP | depositor partial sequence | sequence record 312139 | Codon-optimized ORF of SLC17A5
ATGAGGAGCCCCGTGCGCGACCTGGCAAGGAACGATGGCGAGGAGTCCACCGACAGAACACCACTGCTGC
CAGGAGCACCTAGGGCAGAGGCAGCACCCGTGTGCTGTAGCGCCAGATACAACCTGGCCATCCTGGCCTT
CTTTGGCTTCTTTATCGTGTATGCCCTGAGGGTGAATCTGAGCGTGGCCCTGGTGGACATGGTGGATTCC
AACACCACACTGGAGGACAATCGCACCTCTAAGGCCTGCCCTGAGCACAGCGCCCCAATCAAGGTGCACC
ACAATCAGACAGGCAAGAAGTACCAGTGGGATGCCGAGACCCAGGGCTGGATCCTGGGCTCTTTCTTTTA
CGGCTATATCATCACACAGATCCCAGGCGGCTATGTGGCCTCCAAGATCGGCGGCAAGATGCTGCTGGGA
TTCGGAATCCTGGGAACCGCCGTGCTGACCCTGTTTACACCAATCGCCGCCGACCTGGGCGTGGGCCCCC
TGATCGTGCTGCGCGCCCTGGAGGGACTGGGAGAGGGAGTGACATTCCCTGCCATGCACGCAATGTGGAG
CTCCTGGGCACCACCTCTGGAGCGGAGCAAGCTGCTGTCCATCTCTTACGCAGGAGCACAGCTGGGAACC
GTGATCAGCCTGCCACTGTCCGGCATCATCTGTTACTATATGAACTGGACATACGTGTTTTATTTCTTTG
GCACCATCGGCATCTTCTGGTTTCTGCTGTGGATCTGGCTGGTGTCCGATACCCCCCAGAAGCACAAGCG
CATCTCTCACTACGAGAAGGAGTATATCCTGTCTAGCCTGCGGAACCAGCTGTCCTCTCAGAAGTCTGTG
CCATGGGTGCCCATCCTGAAGAGCCTGCCTCTGTGGGCAATCGTGGTGGCACACTTCTCCTACAATTGGA
CCTTTTATACACTGCTGACCCTGCTGCCTACCTACATGAAGGAGATCCTGAGATTCAACGTGCAGGAGAA
TGGCTTTCTGAGCTCCCTGCCATATCTGGGCTCCTGGCTGTGCATGATCCTGTCTGGCCAGGCCGCCGAT
AACCTGAGGGCCAAGTGGAACTTCAGCACCCTGTGCGTGCGGAGAATCTTTTCTCTGATCGGCATGATCG
GACCAGCCGTGTTCCTGGTGGCAGCAGGCTTTATCGGCTGCGACTACAGCCTGGCCGTGGCCTTCCTGAC
CATCTCCACCACACTGGGCGGCTTCTGTTCTAGCGGCTTTTCTATCAACCACCTGGATATCGCCCCAAGC
TATGCCGGCATCCTGCTGGGCATCACCAATACATTCGCCACAATCCCCGGCATGGTGGGCCCTGTGATCG
CCAAGAGCCTGACACCCGACAACACCGTGGGCGAGTGGCAGACAGTGTTTTACATCGCCGCCGCCATCAA
CGTGTTCGGCGCCATCTTCTTTACCCTGTTTGCCAAGGGCGAGGTGCAGAACTGGGCCCTGAATGATCAC
CACGGCCACCGGCACTAA
